>Addgene plasmid #170513 | pAC-U63-QtgRNA2.1-BR | addgene full sequence | sequence record 334666 | Addgene NGS Result
CATGATGAAATAACATAAGGTGGTCCCGTCGGCAAGAGACATCCACTTAACGTATGCTTGCAATAAGTGC
GAGTGAAAGGAATAGTATTCTGAGTGTCGTATTGAGTCTGAGTGAGACAGCGATATGATTGTTGATTAAC
CCTTAGCATGTCCGTGGGGTTTGAATTAACTCATAATATTAATTAGACGAAATTATTTTTAAAGTTTTAT
TTTTAATAATTTGCGAGTACGCAAAGCTTGGCTGCAGTCGACGCTAGCATATGTTTGCTCACCTGTGATT
GCTCCTACTCAAATACAAAAACATCAAATTTTCTGTCAATAAAGCATATTTATTTATATTTATTTTACAG
GAAAGAATTCCTTTTAAAGTGTATTTTAACCTATAATGAAAAACGATTAAAAAAAATACATAAAATAATT
CGAAAATTTTTGAATAGCCCAGGTTGATAAAAATTCATTTCATACGTTTTATAACTTATGCCCCTAAGTA
TTTTTTGACCATAGTGTTTCAATTCTACATTAATTTTACAGAGTAGAATGAAACGCCACCTACTCAGCCA
AGAGGCGAAAAGGTTAGCTCGCCAAGCAGAGAGGGCGCCAGTGCTCACTACTTTTTATAATTCTCAACTT
CTTTTTCCAGACTCAGTTCGTATATATAGACCTATTTTCAATTTAACGTCGCAAGGAAGAGCGAGGCTCT
TCTTGTGTTTAAGAGCTATGCTGGAAACAGCATAGCAAGTTTAAATAAGGCTAGTCCGTTATCAACTTTG
CTGGAAACAGCAAAGTGGCACCGAGTCGGTGCCAGCGCGGTTCCATGGTGTAATGGTTAGCACTCAGGAC
TCTGAATCCTGCGATCCGAGTTCAAATCTCGGTGGAACCTGTGACCACCTACGAGGACGGGTTTAAGAGC
TATGCTGGAAACAGCATAGCAAGTTTAAATAAGGCTAGTCCGTTATCAACTTTGCTGGAAACAGCAAAGT
GGCACCGAGTCGGTGCTTTTTTTGCCTACCTGGAGCCTGAGAGTTGTTCAATAAAATAAAAATGTTTCGT
TTTTTTGCTTTCGCCAGTATTTATTATTTTTCATCAATATGTATTCAATTTGGTATGTATTTACGCGTGG
CTTGCTGTTCTTCGCGTTCAAAATCTCCAGCTCCATTTTGCTTTCGGTGCGCTTGCAATCAGTACTGTCC
AAAATCGAAAATCGCCGAACCGTAGTGTGACCGTGCGGGGCTCTGCGAAAATAAACTTTTTTAGGTATAT
GGCCACACACGGGGAAAGCACAGTGGATTATATGTATTAATATATTATGCAGGTTTTCATTACTTATCCA
GATGTAAGCCCACTTAAAGCGATTTAACAATTATTTGCCGAAAGAGTATAAACAAATTTCACATAAAAAT
GGATTAAGAAAAGCTTGTGTAAGATTATGCGCAGCGTTGCCAGATAGCTCCATTTAAAACACTTCAAAAA
CAATAAGTTTAGAAAATATATACATAAATAGCAGTCGTTGCCGCAACGCTCAACACATCACACTTTTAAA
ACACCCTTTACCTACACAGAATTACTTTTTAAATTTCCAGTCAAGCTGCGAGTTTCAAAATTATAGCCGG
TAGAGAAGACAGTGCTATTTCAAAAGCAAACTAACAAGGGTCTTAAATTTCAAAACACCAATCCTAACAA
GCCTTGGACTTTTGTAAGTTTAGATCAAAGGTGGCATTGCATTCAATGTCATGGTAAGAAGTAGGTCGTC
TAGGTAGAAATCCTCATTCAGCCGGTCAAGTCAGTACGAGAAAGGTCTCAATTTGAAATTGTCTTAAAAA
TATTTTATTGTTTTGTACTGTGGTGAGTTTAAACGAAAAACACAAAAAAAAAGTGATACACAGAAATCAT
AAAAAATTTTAATACAAGGTATTCGTACGTATCAAAAACATTTCGGCACAATTTTTTTTCTCTGTACTAA
AGTGTTACGAACACTACGGTATTTTTTAGTGATTTTCAACGGACACCGAAGGTATATAAACAGCGTTCGC
GAACGGTCGCCTTCAAAACCAATTGACATTTGCAGCAGCAAGTACAAGTAGAAAGTAAAGCGCAATCAGC
GAAAAATTTATACTTAATTGTTGGTGATTAAAGTACAATTAAAAGAACATTCTCGAAAGTCACAAGAAAC
GTAAGTTTTTAACTCGCTGTTACCAATTAGTAATAAGAGCAACAAGACGTTGAGTAATTTCAAGAAAAAC
TGCATTTCAAGGTCTTTGTTCGGCCATTTTTTTTTTATTCAACGCTCTACGTAATTACAAAATAAGAAAT
TGGCAGCCACGCATCTTGTTTTCCCAATGAATTGGCATCAAAACGCAAACAAATCTATAAATAAAACTTG
CGTGTTGATTTTCGCCAAGATTTATTGGCAAATTGTGAAATTCGCAGTGACGCATTTGAAAATTCGAGAA
ATCACGAACGCACTCGAGCATTTGTGTGCATGTTATTAGTTAGTTGTTTAGTTAATTGAAGTATTTTACC
AACGAAATCCACTTATTTTTAGCTGAAATAGAGTAGGTTGCTTAAACAAAGCCACGTCTGAAAATTTCTT
ATTGCTTGTAGTTGTGACGTCACCATATACACACAAAATAATGTGTATGCATGCGTTTCAGCTGTGTATA
TATACATGCACACACTCGCATTATGAAAACGATGACGAGCAACGGAACAGGTTTCTCAACTACCTTTGTT
CCTGTTTCTTCGCTTTCCTTTGTTCCAATATTCGTAGAGGGTTAATAGGGGTTTCTCAACAAAGTTGGCG
TCGATAAATAAGTTTCCCATTTTTATTCCCCAGCCAGGAAGTTAGTTTCAATAGTTTTGTAATTTCAACG
AAACTCATTTGATTTCGTACTAATTTTCCACATCTCTATTTTCTGCCCGCAGAATAATCCAACTGAATAG
GGAATTGGGAACTTAAAAAAAAAAATCAAAATGAGCGGTACCGATCGCAGCCCCCCCAAGAAGAAGCGCA
AGGTGGAGTTCGGATCCGGTGGCGGCGGAAGTGGAGGTGGAGGCTCGATGGTGTCCAAGGGCGAGGAGCT
GATCAAGGAGAACATGCACATGAAGCTGTACATGGAGGGCACCGTGGACAACCACCACTTCAAGTGCACC
TCCGAGGGCGAGGGCAAGCCCTACGAGGGCACCCAGACCATGCGCATCAAGGTGGTGGAGGGCGGCCCCC
TGCCCTTCGCCTTCGACATCCTGGCCACCTCCTTCCTGTACGGCTCCAAGACCTTCATCAACCACACCCA
GGGCATCCCCGACTTCTTCAAGCAGTCCTTCCCCGAGGGCTTCACCTGGGAGCGCGTGACCACCTACGAG
GACGGCGGCGTGCTGACCGCCACCCAGGACACCTCCCTGCAAGACGGCTGCCTGATCTACAACGTGAAGA
TCCGCGGCGTGAACTTCACCTCCAACGGCCCCGTGATGCAGAAGAAGACCCTGGGCTGGGAGGCCTTCAC
CGAGACCCTGTACCCCGCCGACGGCGGCCTGGAGGGCCGCAACGACATGGCCCTGAAGCTGGTGGGCGGC
TCCCACCTGATCGCCAACGCCAAGACCACCTACCGCTCCAAGAAGCCCGCCAAGAACCTGAAGATGCCCG
GCGTGTACTACGTGGACTACCGCCTGGAGCGCATCAAGGAGGCCAACAACGAGACCTACGTGGAGCAGCA
CGAGGTGGCCGTGGCCCGCTACTGCGACCTGCCCTCCAAGCTGGGCCACAAGCTGAACTAATCTAGAATT
AATTAACTAAGCCAGTCGGCAATCGGACGCCTTCGAAACATGCAACACTAATGTTTAATTCAGATTTCAG
CAGAGACAAGCTAAAACACCGACGAGTTGTAATCATTTCTGTGCGCCAGCATATATTTCTTATATACAAC
GTAATACATAATTATGTAATTCTAGCATCTCCCCAACACTCACATACAAACAAACAAAAAATACAAACAC
ACAAAACGTATTTACCCGCACGCATCCTTGGCGAGGTTGAGTATGAAACAAAAACAAAACTTAATTTAGA
GCAAAGTAATTACACGAATAAATTTAATAAAAAAAAACTATAATAAAAACGCCAATCATGTTATTTCCAA
AAAAAAAAAAAAAAAAACTAGACGAGATGTTTGCGCTTGTGTCGATGAATGTAAAGAATTGCAACTACAT
AGATGGTAATTAATTTCAGCTGTAAGAAGTACAAGTTTTTCATAATTGTGAGAAAAGTGCAGTAGTATCG
CTTAAAGTTCAGTTTTAATCAGGGCATTTAGCAGCTCGAACCCAATGTATTTGTAAGCCCAATAAACGTG
TAAATGCCTAGAGCAAAATATCACAACTGTAGCTTTTCATCCGAAAGATAATAATGAATAGACTGACCTG
ACGTTTTTCAAAATGCGACTAGTGGCCTAATTCTAGTATGTATGTAAGTTAATAAAACCCATTTTTGCGG
AAAGTAGATAAAAAAAACATTTTTTTTTTTTACTGCACTGGATATCATTGAACTTATCTGATCAGTTTTA
AATTTACTTCGATCCAAGGGTATTTGATGTACCAGGTTCTTTCGATTACCTCTCACTCAAAATGACATTC
CACTCAAAGTCAGCGCTGTTTGCCTCCTTCTCTGTCCACAGAAATATCGCCGTCTCTTTCGCCGCTGCGT
CCGCTATCTCTTTCGCCACCGTTTGTAGCGTTACGTAGCGTCAATGTCCGCCTTCAGTTGCATTTTGTCA
GCGGTTTCGTGACGAAGCTCCAAGCGGTTTACGCCATCAATTAAACACAAAGTGCTGTGCCAAAACTCCT
CTCGCTTCTTATTTTTGTTTGTTTTTTGAGTGATTGGGGTGGTGATTGGTTTTGGGTGGGTAAGCAGGGG
AAAGTGTGAAAAATCCCGGCAATGGGCCAAGAGGATCAGGAGCTATTAATTCGCGGAGGCAGCAAACACC
CATCTGCCGAGCATCTGAACAATGTGAGTAGTACATGTGCATACATCTTAAGTTCACTTGATCTATAGGA
ACTGCGATTGCAACATCAAATTGTCTGCGGCGTGAGAACTGCGACCCACAAAAATCCCAAACCGCAATTG
CACAAACAAATAGTGACACGAAACAGATTATTCTGGTAGCTGTTCTCGCTATATAAGACAATTTTTGAGA
TCATATCATGATCAAGACATCTAAAGGCATTCATTTTCGACTATATTCTTTTTTACAAAAAATATAACAA
CCAGATATTTTAAGCTGATCCTAGATGCACAAAAAATAAATAAAAGTATAAACCTACTTCGTAGGATACT
TCGGGGTACTTTTTGTTCGGGGTTAGATGAGCATAACGCTTGTAGTTGATATTTGAGATCCCCTATCATT
GCAGGGTGACAGCGGAGCGGCTTCGCAGAGCTGCATTAACCAGGGCTTCGGGCAGGCCAAAAACTACGGC
ACGCTCCGGCCACCCAGTCCGCCGGAGGACTCCGGTTCAGGGAGCGGCCAACTAGCCGAGAACCTCACCT
ATGCCTGGCACAATATGGACATCTTTGGGGCGGTCAATCAGCCGGGCTCCGGATGGCGGCAGCTGGTCAA
CCGGACACGCGGACTATTCTGCAACGAGCGACACATACCGGCGCCCAGGAAACATTTGCTCAAGAACGGT
GAGTTTCTATTCGCAGTCGGCTGATCTGTGTGAAATCTTAATAAAGGGTCCAATTACCAATTTGAAACTC
AGTTTGCGGCGTGGCCTATCCGGGCGAACTTTTGGCCGTGATGGGCAGTTCCGGTGCCGGAAAGACGACC
CTGCTGAATGCCCTTGCCTTTCGATCGCCGCAGGGCATCCAAGTATCGCCATCCGGGATGCGACTGCTCA
ATGGCCAACCTGTGGACGCCAAGGAGATGCAGGCCAGGTGCGCCTATGTCCAGCAGGATGACCTCTTTAT
CGGCTCCCTAACGGCCAGGGAACACCTGATTTTCCAAGCCATGGTGCGGATGCCACGACATCTGACCTAT
CGGCAGCGAGTGGCCCGCGTGGATCAGGTGATCCAGGAGCTTTCGCTCAGCAAATGTCAGCACACGATCA
TCGGTGTGCCCGGCAGGGTGAAAGGTCTGTCCGGCGGAGAAAGGAAGCGTCTGGCATTCGCCTCCGAGGC
TCTAACCGATCCGCCGCTTCTGATCTGCGATGAGCCCACCTCCGGACTGGACTCCTTTACCGCCCACAGC
GTCGTCCAGGTGCTGAAGAAGCTGTCGCAGAAGGGCAAGACCGTCATCCTGACCATTCATCAGCCGTCTT
CCGAGCTGTTTGAGCTCTTTGACAAGATCCTTCTGATGGCCGAGGGCAGGGTAGCTTTCTTGGGCACTCC
CAGCGAAGCCGTCGACTTCTTTTCCTAGTGAGTTCGATGTGTTTATTAAGGGTATCTAGTATTACATAAC
ATCTCAACTCCTATCCAGCGTGGGTGCCCAGTGTCCTACCAACTACAATCCGGCGGACTTTTACGTACAG
GTGTTGGCCGTTGTGCCCGGACGGGAGATCGAGTCCCGTGATCGGATCGCCAAGATATGCGACAATTTTG
CCATTAGCAAAGTAGCCCGGGATATGGAGCAGTTGTTGGCCACCAAAAATCTGGAGAAGCCACTGGAGCA
GCCGGAGAATGGGTACACCTACAAGGCCACCTGGTTCATGCAGTTCCGGGCGGTCCTGTGGCGATCCTGG
CTGTCGGTGCTCAAGGAACCACTCCTCGTAAAAGTGCGACTTATTCAGACAACGGTGAGTGGTTCCAGTG
GAAACAAATGATATAACGCTTACAATTCTTGGAAACAAATTCGCTAGATTTTAGATAGAATTGCCTGATT
CCACACCCTTCTTAGTTTTTTTCAATGAGATGTATAGTTTATAGTTTTGCAGAAGATAAATAAATTTCAT
TTAACTCGCGAATATTAATGAGATGCGAGTAACATTTTAATTTGCAGATGGTTGCCATCTTGATTGGCCT
CATCTTTTTGGGCCAACAACTCACGCAAGTGGGTGTGATGAATATCAACGGAGCCATCTTCCTCTTCCTG
ACCAACATGACCTTTCAAAACGTCTTTGCCACGATAAATGTAAGTCATGTTTAGAATACATTTGCATTTC
AATAATTTACTAACTTTCTAATGAATCGATTCGATTTAGGTGTTCACCTCAGAGCTGCCAGTTTTTATGA
GGGAGGCCCGAAGTCGACTTTATCGCTGTGACACATACTTTCTGGGCAAAACGATTGCCGAATTGCCGCT
TTTTCTCACAGTGCCACTGGTCTTCACGGCGATTGCCTATCCGATGATCGGACTGCGGGCCGGAGTGCTG
CACTTCTTCAACTGCCTGGCGCTGGTCACTCTGGTGGCCAATGTGTCAACGTCCTTCGGATATCTAATAT
CCTGCGCCAGCTCCTCGACCTCGATGGCGCTGTCTGTGGGTCCGCCGGTTATCATACCATTCCTGCTCTT
TGGCGGCTTCTTCTTGAACTCGGGCTCGGTGCCAGTATACCTCAAATGGTTGTCGTACCTCTCATGGTTC
CGTTACGCCAACGAGGGTCTGCTGATTAACCAATGGGCGGACGTGGAGCCGGGCGAAATTAGCTGCACAT
CGTCGAACACCACGTGCCCCAGTTCGGGCAAGGTCATCCTGGAGACGCTTAACTTCTCCGCCGCCGATCT
GCCGCTGGACTACGTGGGTCTGGCCATTCTCATCGTGAGCTTCCGGGTGCTCGCATATCTGGCTCTAAGA
CTTCGGGCCCGACGCAAGGAGTAGCCGACATATATCCGAAATAACTGCTTGTTTTTTTTTTTTACCATTA
TTACCATCGTGTTTACTGTTTATTGCCCCCTCAAAAAGCTAATGTAATTATATTTGTGCCAATAAAAACA
AGATATGACCTATAGAATACAAGTATTTCCCCTTCGAACATCCCCACAAGTAGACTTTGGATTTGTCTTC
TAACCAAAAGACTTACACACCTGCATACCTTACATCAAAAACTCGTTTATCGCTACATAAAACACCGGGA
TATATTTTTTATATACATACTTTTCAAATCGCGCGCCCTCTTCATAATTCACCTCCACCACACCACGTTT
CGTAGTTGCTCTTTCGCTGTCTCCCACCCGCTCTCCGCAACACATTCACCTTTTGTTCGACGACCTTGGA
GCGACTGTCGTTAGTTCCGCGCGATTCGGTTCGCTCAAATGGTTCCGAGTGGTTCATTTCGTCTCAATAG
AAATTAGTAATAAATATTTGTATGTACAATTTATTTGCTCCAATATATTTGTATATATTTCCCTCACAGC
TATATTTATTCTAATTTAATATTATGACTTTTTAAGGTAATTTTTTGTGACCTGTTCGGAGTGATTAGCG
TTACAATTTGAACTGAAAGTGACATCCAGTGTTTGTTCCTTGTGTAGATGCATCTCAAAAAAATGGTGGG
CATAATAGTGTTGTTTATATATATCAAAAATAACAACTATAATAATAAGAATACATTTAATTTAGAAAAT
GCTTGGATTTCACTGGAACTAGAATTAATTCGGCTGCTGCTCTAAACGACGCATTTCGTACTCCAAAGTA
CGAATTTTTTCCCTCAAGCTCTTATTTTCATTAAACAATGAACAGGACCTAACGCACAGTCACGTTATTG
TTTACATAAATGATTTTTTTTACTATTCAAACTTACTCTGTTTGTGTACTCCCACTGGTATAGCCTTCTT
TTATCTTTTCTGGTTCAGGCTCTATCACTTTACTAGGTACGGCATCTGCGTTGAGTCGCCTCCTTTTAAA
TGTCTGACCTTTTGCAGGTGCAGCCTTCCACTGCGAATCATTAAAGTGGGTATCACAAATTTGGGAGTTT
TCACCAAGGCTGCACCCAAGGCTCTGCTCCCACAATTTTCTCTTAATAGCACACTTCGGCACGTGAATTA
ATTTTACTCCAGTCACAGCTTTGCAGCAAAATTTGCAATATTTCATTTTTTTTTATTCCACGTAAGGGTT
AATGTTTTCAAAAAAAAATTCGTCCGCACACAACCTTTCCTCTCAACAAGCAAACGTGCACTGAATTTAA
GTGTATACTTCGGTAAGCTTCGGCTATCGACGGGACCACCTTATGTTATTTCATCATGGGCCAGACCCAC
GTAGTCCAGCGGCAGATCGGCGGCGGAGAAGTTAAGCGTCTCCAGGATGACCTTGCCCGAACTGGGGCAC
GTGGTGTTCGACGATGTGCAGCTAATTTCGCCCGGCTCCACGTCCGCCCATTGGTTAATCAGCAGACCCT
CGTTGGCGTAACGGAACCATGAGAGGTACGACAACCATTTGAGGTATACTGGCACCGAGCCCGAGTTCAA
GAAGAAGGCGTTTTTCCATAGGCTCCGCCCCCCTGACGAGCATCACAAAAATCGACGCTCAAGTCAGAGG
TGGCGAAACCCGACAGGACTATAAAGATACCAGGCGTTTCCCCCTGGAAGCTCCCTCGTGCGCTCTCCTG
TTCCGACCCTGCCGCTTACCGGATACCTGTCCGCCTTTCTCCCTTCGGGAAGCGTGGCGCTTTCTCATAG
CTCACGCTGTAGGTATCTCAGTTCGGTGTAGGTCGTTCGCTCCAAGCTGGGCTGTGTGCACGAACCCCCC
GTTCAGCCCGACCGCTGCGCCTTATCCGGTAACTATCGTCTTGAGTCCAACCCGGTAAGACACGACTTAT
CGCCACTGGCAGCAGCCACTGGTAACAGGATTAGCAGAGCGAGGTATGTAGGCGGTGCTACAGAGTTCTT
GAAGTGGTGGCCTAACTACGGCTACACTAGAAGAACAGTATTTGGTATCTGCGCTCTGCTGAAGCCAGTT
ACCTTCGGAAAAAGAGTTGGTAGCTCTTGATCCGGCAAACAAACCACCGCTGGTAGCGGTGGTTTTTTTG
TTTGCAAGCAGCAGATTACGCGCAGAAAAAAAGGATCTCAAGAAGATCCTTTGATCTTTTCTACGGGGTC
TGACGCTCAGTGGAACGAAAACTCACGTTAAGGGATTTTGGTCATGAGATTATCAAAAAGGATCTTCACC
TAGATCCTTTTAAATTAAAAATGAAGTTTTAAATCAATCTAAAGTATATATGAGTAAACTTGGTCTGACA
GTTACCAATGCTTAATCAGTGAGGCACCTATCTCAGCGATCTGTCTATTTCGTTCATCCATAGTTGCCTG
ACTCCCCGTCGTGTAGATAACTACGATACGGGAGGGCTTACCATCTGGCCCCAGTGCTGCAATGATACCG
CGAGACCCACGCTCACCGGCTCCAGATTTATCAGCAATAAACCAGCCAGCCGGAAGGGCCGAGCGCAGAA
GTGGTCCTGCAACTTTATCCGCCTCCATCCAGTCTATTAATTGTTGCCGGGAAGCTAGAGTAAGTAGTTC
GCCAGTTAATAGTTTGCGCAACGTTGTTGCCATTGCTACAGGCATCGTGGTGTCACGCTCGTCGTTTGGT
ATGGCTTCATTCAGCTCCGGTTCCCAACGATCAAGGCGAGTTACATGATCCCCCATGTTGTGCAAAAAAG
CGGTTAGCTCCTTCGGTCCTCCGATCGTTGTCAGAAGTAAGTTGGCCGCAGTGTTATCACTCATGGTTAT
GGCAGCACTGCATAATTCTCTTACTGTCATGCCATCCGTAAGATGCTTTTCTGTGACTGGTGAGTACTCA
ACCAAGTCATTCTGAGAATAGTGTATGCGGCGACCGAGTTGCTCTTGCCCGGCGTCAATACGGGATAATA
CCGCGCCACATAGCAGAACTTTAAAAGTGCTCATCATTGGAAAACGTTCTTCGGGGCGAAAACTCTCAAG
GATCTTACCGCTGTTGAGATCCAGTTCGATGTAACCCACTCGTGCACCCAACTGATCTTCAGCATCTTTT
ACTTTCACCAGCGTTTCTGGGTGAGCAAAAACAGGAAGGCAAAATGCCGCAAAAAAGGGAATAAGGGCGA
CACGGAAATGTTGAATACTCATACTCTTCCTTTTTCAATATTATTGAAGCATTTATCAGGGTTATTGTCT
CATGAGCGGATACATATTTGAATGTATTTAGAAAAATAAACAAATAGGGGTTCCGCGCACATTTCCCCGA
AAAGTGCCACCTGACGTCTAAGAAACCATTATTATCATGACATTAACCTATAAAAATAGGCGTATCACGA
GGCCCTTTCGTCTCGCGCGTTTCGGTGATGACGGTGAAAACCTCTGACACATGCAGCTCCCGGAGACGGT
CACAGCTTGTCTGTAAGCGGATGCCGGGAGCAGACAAGCCCGTCAGGGCGCGTCAGCGGGTGTTGGCGGG
TGTCGGGGCTGGCTTAACTATGCGGCATCAGAGCAGATTGTACTGAGAGTGCACCATATCGACATGCCCG
CCGTGACCGTCGAGAACCCGCTGACGCTGCCCCGCGTATCCGCACCCGCCGACGCCGTCGCACGTCCCGT
GCTCACCGTGACCACCGCGCCCAGCGGTTTCGAGGGCGAGGGCTTCCCGGTGCGCCGCGCGTTCGCCGGG
ATCAACTACCGCCACCTCGACCCGTTCATCATGATGGACCAGATGGGTGAGGTGGAGTACGCGCCCGGGG
AGCCCAAGGGCACGCCCTGGCACCCGCACCGCGGCTTCGAGACCGTGACCTACATCGTCGATATGCGGTG
TGAAATACCGCACCGAATCGCGCGGAACTAACGACAGTCGCTCCAAGGTCGTCGAACAAAAGGTGAATGT
GTTGCGGAGAGCGGGTGGGAGACAGCGAAAGAGCAACTACGAAACGTGGTGTGGTGGAGGTGAATTATGA
AGAGGGCGCGCGATTTGAAAAGTATGTATATAAAAAATATATCCCGGTGTTTTATGTAGCGATAAACGAG
TTTTTGATGTAAGGTATGCAGGTGTGTAAGTCTTTTGGTTAGAAGACAAATCCAAAGTCTACTTGTGGGG
ATGTTCGAAGGGGAAATACTTGTATTCTATAGGTCATATCTTGTTTTTATTGGCACAAATATAATTACAT
TAGCTTTTTGAGGGGGCAATAAACAGTAAACACGATGGTAATAATGGTAAAAAAAAAAAACAAGCAGTTA
TTTCGGATATATGTCGGCTACTCCTTGCGTCGGGCCCGAAGTCTTAGAGCCAGATATGCGAGCACCCGGA
AGCTCACGATGAGAATGGCCAGAC
Features (pLannotate 1.2.2; 17 found; start..end, strand, type, name):
      1..233     -  misc_feature   P element 3' end: P element 3' end
    264..681     +  promoter       dU6-3 promoter: RNA polymerase III promoter for Drosophila U6-3 snRNA (Port et al., 2014)
    725..768     +  misc_RNA       tracrRNA (fragment): trans-activating CRISPR RNA for the Streptococcus pyogenes CRISPR/Cas9 system
    808..879     +  ncRNA          tRNA: Accession: RF00005 - tRNA
    919..962     +  misc_RNA       tracrRNA (fragment): trans-activating CRISPR RNA for the Streptococcus pyogenes CRISPR/Cas9 system
   3058..3768    +  CDS            mTagBFP2: mTagBFP2 is a basic (constitutively fluorescent) blue fluorescent protein published in 2011, derived from Entacmaea quadricolor. It is reported to be a very rapidly-maturing monomer with very low acid sensitivity.
   4443..8562    +  gene           mini-white: white; This modified version of the white gene lacks part of the first intron.
   8573..9158    -  misc_feature   P element 5' end: No description available
   9159..9387    -  CDS            mini-white (fragment): Drosophila white gene eye color pigment; white; This is a modified version of the white gene lacking part of the first intron.
   9393..9981    -  rep_origin     ori: high-copy-number ColE1/pMB1/pBR322/pUC origin of replication
  10152..11012   -  CDS            AmpR: β-lactamase; bla; confers resistance to ampicillin, carbenicillin, and related antibiotics
  11013..11117   -  promoter       AmpR promoter: bla
  11212..11247   +  CDS            rop (fragment): Rop protein, which maintains plasmids at low copy number; rop
  11349..11399   +  misc_feature   bom (fragment): basis of mobility region from pBR322
  11592..11661   -  protein_bind   attB: attB site for the φC31 integrase (Groth et al., 2000) phage φC31 integrase
  11681..11703   +  misc_feature   bom (fragment): basis of mobility region from pBR322
  11702..1       -  gene           mini-white (fragment) (across the origin): white; This modified version of the white gene lacks part of the first intron.
