[The description below was written by a language model from this plasmid's Addgene catalogue record and pLannotate feature annotations shown in this document.]
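Description:
pAC-U63-QtgRNA2.1-BR is an empty Drosophila transgenic gRNA cloning vector built on the pAC backbone (about 12.2 kb), intended for tissue-specific CRISPR/Cas9 mutagenesis in somatic tissues. In bacteria it is maintained as a high-copy plasmid through a ColE1/pUC-type origin and selected with ampicillin via the β-lactamase gene. For fly transgenesis it carries both P element 5' and 3' ends and a φC31 attB site, so it can in principle be integrated either by P-element transposition or by site-specific recombination into an attP landing site. Transformants are identified by eye colour through the mini-white marker.

The gRNA expression unit is driven by the Drosophila U6:3 RNA polymerase III promoter. Downstream, the annotation finds two partial matches to the S. pyogenes tracrRNA, which correspond to gRNA scaffold sequences, flanking a tRNA. This layout fits a tRNA-processed multiplex design, in which several guides are transcribed as one RNA and released by endogenous tRNA processing. No target spacers are recorded, because user-designed guides are inserted by Gibson assembly.

Further along lies an mTagBFP2 coding sequence, which the record describes as a BFP Co-CRISPR reporter. Its presumed role is to give a fluorescent readout of where Cas9 is active alongside the user's guides. However, the promoter and regulatory elements controlling the reporter, and the mechanism by which it reports editing, are not annotated in the roughly 2 kb upstream of it and are not stated in the record. Several short mini-white, rop and bom fragments in the feature table appear to be backbone remnants.
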