Addgene plasmid #170513: pAC-U63-QtgRNA2.1-BR
Purpose: (Empty Backbone) gRNA cloning vector containing a BFP Co-CRISPR reporter for tissue-specific CRISPR in somatic tissues.
Depositing lab: Chun Han. Depositing organization: Cornell University. Publication: Upgraded CRISPR/Cas9 tools for tissue-specific mutagenesis in Drosophila. Koreman GT, Xu Y, Hu Q, Zhang Z, Allen SE, Wolfner MF, Wang B, Han C. Proc Natl Acad Sci U S A. 2021 Apr 6;118(14). pii: 2014255118. doi: 10.1073/pnas.2014255118. PubMed 33782117.
Backbone
  Vector backbone: pAC
  Backbone size (bp): 12212
  Vector type: Insect Expression, CRISPR
  Promoter: U6:3
  Selectable markers: mini-white
Growth in bacteria
  Bacterial resistance: Ampicillin, 100 μg/mL
  Growth temperature: 37°C
  Growth strain: DH5alpha
  Copy number: High Copy
Gene/Insert
  Cloning method: Gibson Cloning
Terms and licenses: Academic/Nonprofit Terms; Industry Terms: Not Available to Industry
Depositor comments: For more information about the Han Lab Drosophila Transgenic Vectors, please visit: https://han.wicmb.cornell.edu/han-lab-drosophila-transgenic-vectors/
How to cite: pAC-U63-QtgRNA2.1-BR was a gift from Chun Han (Addgene plasmid # 170513 ; http://n2t.net/addgene:170513 ; RRID:Addgene_170513)
